>Addgene plasmid #240004 | lenti-hygro-sgDDX6-1 | addgene full sequence | sequence record 476575 | Addgene NGS Result
GTCGACGGATCGGGAGATCTCCCGATCCCCTATGGTGCACTCTCAGTACAATCTGCTCTGATGCCGCATA
GTTAAGCCAGTATCTGCTCCCTGCTTGTGTGTTGGAGGTCGCTGAGTAGTGCGCGAGCAAAATTTAAGCT
ACAACAAGGCAAGGCTTGACCGACAATTGCATGAAGAATCTGCTTAGGGTTAGGCGTTTTGCGCTGCTTC
GCGATGTACGGGCCAGATATACGCGCGCGTTGACATTGATTATTGACTAGTTATTAATAGTAATCAATTA
CGGGGTCATTAGTTCATAGCCCATATATGGAGTTCCGCGTTACATAACTTACGGTAAATGGCCCGCCTGG
CTGACCGCCCAACGACCCCCGCCCATTGACGTCAATAATGACGTATGTTCCCATAGTAACGCCAATAGGG
ACTTTCCATTGACGTCAATGGGTGGAGTATTTACGGTAAACTGCCCACTTGGCAGTACATCAAGTGTATC
ATATGCCAAGTACGCCCCCTATTGACGTCAATGACGGTAAATGGCCCGCCTGGCATTATGCCCAGTACAT
GACCTTATGGGACTTTCCTACTTGGCAGTACATCTACGTATTAGTCATCGCTATTACCATGGTGATGCGG
TTTTGGCAGTACATCAATGGGCGTGGATAGCGGTTTGACTCACGGGGATTTCCAAGTCTCCACCCCATTG
ACGTCAATGGGAGTTTGTTTTGGCACCAAAATCAACGGGACTTTCCAAAATGTCGTAACAACTCCGCCCC
ATTGACGCAAATGGGCGGTAGGCGTGTACGGTGGGAGGTCTATATAAGCAGCGCGTTTTGCCTGTACTGG
GTCTCTCTGGTTAGACCAGATCTGAGCCTGGGAGCTCTCTGGCTAACTAGGGAACCCACTGCTTAAGCCT
CAATAAAGCTTGCCTTGAGTGCTTCAAGTAGTGTGTGCCCGTCTGTTGTGTGACTCTGGTAACTAGAGAT
CCCTCAGACCCTTTTAGTCAGTGTGGAAAATCTCTAGCAGTGGCGCCCGAACAGGGACTTGAAAGCGAAA
GGGAAACCAGAGGAGCTCTCTCGACGCAGGACTCGGCTTGCTGAAGCGCGCACGGCAAGAGGCGAGGGGC
GGCGACTGGTGAGTACGCCAAAAATTTTGACTAGCGGAGGCTAGAAGGAGAGAGATGGGTGCGAGAGCGT
CAGTATTAAGCGGGGGAGAATTAGATCGCGATGGGAAAAAATTCGGTTAAGGCCAGGGGGAAAGAAAAAA
TATAAATTAAAACATATAGTATGGGCAAGCAGGGAGCTAGAACGATTCGCAGTTAATCCTGGCCTGTTAG
AAACATCAGAAGGCTGTAGACAAATACTGGGACAGCTACAACCATCCCTTCAGACAGGATCAGAAGAACT
TAGATCATTATATAATACAGTAGCAACCCTCTATTGTGTGCATCAAAGGATAGAGATAAAAGACACCAAG
GAAGCTTTAGACAAGATAGAGGAAGAGCAAAACAAAAGTAAGACCACCGCACAGCAAGCGGCCGCTGATC
TTCAGACCTGGAGGAGGAGATATGAGGGACAATTGGAGAAGTGAATTATATAAATATAAAGTAGTAAAAA
TTGAACCATTAGGAGTAGCACCCACCAAGGCAAAGAGAAGAGTGGTGCAGAGAGAAAAAAGAGCAGTGGG
AATAGGAGCTTTGTTCCTTGGGTTCTTGGGAGCAGCAGGAAGCACTATGGGCGCAGCGTCAATGACGCTG
ACGGTACAGGCCAGACAATTATTGTCTGGTATAGTGCAGCAGCAGAACAATTTGCTGAGGGCTATTGAGG
CGCAACAGCATCTGTTGCAACTCACAGTCTGGGGCATCAAGCAGCTCCAGGCAAGAATCCTGGCTGTGGA
AAGATACCTAAAGGATCAACAGCTCCTGGGGATTTGGGGTTGCTCTGGAAAACTCATTTGCACCACTGCT
GTGCCTTGGAATGCTAGTTGGAGTAATAAATCTCTGGAACAGATTTGGAATCACACGACCTGGATGGAGT
GGGACAGAGAAATTAACAATTACACAAGCTTAATACACTCCTTAATTGAAGAATCGCAAAACCAGCAAGA
AAAGAATGAACAAGAATTATTGGAATTAGATAAATGGGCAAGTTTGTGGAATTGGTTTAACATAACAAAT
TGGCTGTGGTATATAAAATTATTCATAATGATAGTAGGAGGCTTGGTAGGTTTAAGAATAGTTTTTGCTG
TACTTTCTATAGTGAATAGAGTTAGGCAGGGATATTCACCATTATCGTTTCAGACCCACCTCCCAACCCC
GAGGGGACCCGACAGGCCCGAAGGAATAGAAGAAGAAGGTGGAGAGAGAGACAGAGACAGATCCATTCGA
TTAGTGAACGGATCGGCACTGCGTGCGCCAATTCTGCAGACAAATGGCAGTATTCATCCACAATTTTAAA
AGAAAAGGGGGGATTGGGGGGTACAGTGCAGGGGAAAGAATAGTAGACATAATAGCAACAGACATACAAA
CTAAAGAATTACAAAAACAAATTACAAAAATTCAAAATTTTCGGGTTTATTACAGGGACAGCAGAGATCC
AGTTTGGTTAATTAAGGTACCGAGGGCCTATTTCCCATGATTCCTTCATATTTGCATATACGATACAAGG
CTGTTAGAGAGATAATTAGAATTAATTTGACTGTAAACACAAAGATATTAGTACAAAATACGTGACGTAG
AAAGTAATAATTTCTTGGGTAGTTTGCAGTTTTAAAATTATGTTTTAAAATGGACTATCATATGCTTACC
GTAACTTGAAAGTATTTCGATTTCTTGGCTTTATATATCTTGTGGAAAGGACGAAACACCGCTGAAGAAG
GACAATATACAGTTTTAGAGCTAGAAATAGCAAGTTAAAATAAGGCTAGTCCGTTATCAACTTGAAAAAG
TGGCACCGAGTCGGTGCTTTTTTGAATTCGCTAGCTAGGTCTTGAAAGGAGTGGGAATTGGCTCCGGTGC
CCGTCAGTGGGCAGAGCGCACATCGCCCACAGTCCCCGAGAAGTTGGGGGGAGGGGTCGGCAATTGATCC
GGTGCCTAGAGAAGGTGGCGCGGGGTAAACTGGGAAAGTGATGTCGTGTACTGGCTCCGCCTTTTTCCCG
AGGGTGGGGGAGAACCGTATATAAGTGCAGTAGTCGCCGTGAACGTTCTTTTTCGCAACGGGTTTGCCGC
CAGAACACAGGACCGGTTCTAGAGCGCTGCCACCATGAAAAAGCCTGAACTCACCGCGACGTCTGTCGAG
AAGTTTCTGATCGAAAAGTTCGACAGCGTGTCCGACCTGATGCAGCTCTCGGAGGGCGAAGAATCTCGTG
CTTTCAGCTTCGATGTAGGAGGGCGTGGATATGTCCTGCGGGTAAATAGCTGCGCCGATGGTTTCTACAA
AGATCGTTATGTTTATCGGCACTTTGCATCGGCCGCGCTCCCGATTCCGGAAGTGCTTGACATTGGGGAA
TTCAGCGAGAGCCTGACCTATTGCATCTCCCGCCGTGCACAGGGTGTCACGTTGCAAGACCTGCCTGAAA
CCGAACTGCCCGCTGTTCTGCAGCCGGTCGCGGAGGCCATGGATGCGATCGCTGCGGCCGATCTTAGCCA
GACGAGCGGGTTCGGCCCATTCGGACCGCAAGGAATCGGTCAATACACTACATGGCGTGATTTCATATGC
GCGATTGCTGATCCCCATGTGTATCACTGGCAAACTGTGATGGACGACACCGTCAGTGCGTCCGTCGCGC
AGGCTCTCGATGAGCTGATGCTTTGGGCCGAGGACTGCCCCGAAGTCCGGCACCTCGTGCACGCGGATTT
CGGCTCCAACAATGTCCTGACGGACAATGGCCGCATAACAGCGGTCATTGACTGGAGCGAGGCGATGTTC
GGGGATTCCCAATACGAGGTCGCCAACATCTTCTTCTGGAGGCCGTGGTTGGCTTGTATGGAGCAGCAGA
CGCGCTACTTCGAGCGGAGGCATCCGGAGCTTGCAGGATCGCCGCGGCTCCGGGCGTATATGCTCCGCAT
TGGTCTTGACCAACTCTATCAGAGCTTGGTTGACGGCAATTTCGATGATGCAGCTTGGGCGCAGGGTCGA
TGCGACGCAATCGTCCGATCCGGAGCCGGGACTGTCGGGCGTACACAAATCGCCCGCAGAAGCGCGGCCG
TCTGGACCGATGGCTGTGTAGAAGTACTTCGCCGATAGACGCGTTAAGTCGACAATCAACCTCTGGATTA
CAAAATTTGTGAAAGATTGACTGGTATTCTTAACTATGTTGCTCCTTTTACGCTATGTGGATACGCTGCT
TTAATGCCTTTGTATCATGCTATTGCTTCCCGTATGGCTTTCATTTTCTCCTCCTTGTATAAATCCTGGT
TGCTGTCTCTTTATGAGGAGTTGTGGCCCGTTGTCAGGCAACGTGGCGTGGTGTGCACTGTGTTTGCTGA
CGCAACCCCCACTGGTTGGGGCATTGCCACCACCTGTCAGCTCCTTTCCGGGACTTTCGCTTTCCCCCTC
CCTATTGCCACGGCGGAACTCATCGCCGCCTGCCTTGCCCGCTGCTGGACAGGGGCTCGGCTGTTGGGCA
CTGACAATTCCGTGGTGTTGTCGGGGAAATCATCGTCCTTTCCTTGGCTGCTCGCCTGTGTTGCCACCTG
GATTCTGCGCGGGACGTCCTTCTGCTACGTCCCTTCGGCCCTCAATCCAGCGGACCTTCCTTCCCGCGGC
CTGCTGCCGGCTCTGCGGCCTCTTCCGCGTCTTCGCCTTCGCCCTCAGACGAGTCGGATCTCCCTTTGGG
CCGCCTCCCCGCGTCGACTTTAAGACCAATGACTTACAAGGCAGCTGTAGATCTTAGCCACTTTTTAAAA
GAAAAGGGGGGACTGGAAGGGCTAATTCACTCCCAACGAAGACAAGATCTGCTTTTTGCTTGTACTGGGT
CTCTCTGGTTAGACCAGATCTGAGCCTGGGAGCTCTCTGGCTAACTAGGGAACCCACTGCTTAAGCCTCA
ATAAAGCTTGCCTTGAGTGCTTCAAGTAGTGTGTGCCCGTCTGTTGTGTGACTCTGGTAACTAGAGATCC
CTCAGACCCTTTTAGTCAGTGTGGAAAATCTCTAGCAGGGCCCGTTTAAACCCGCTGATCAGCCTCGACT
GTGCCTTCTAGTTGCCAGCCATCTGTTGTTTGCCCCTCCCCCGTGCCTTCCTTGACCCTGGAAGGTGCCA
CTCCCACTGTCCTTTCCTAATAAAATGAGGAAATTGCATCGCATTGTCTGAGTAGGTGTCATTCTATTCT
GGGGGGTGGGGTGGGGCAGGACAGCAAGGGGGAGGATTGGGAAGACAATAGCAGGCATGCTGGGGATGCG
GTGGGCTCTATGGCTTCTGAGGCGGAAAGAACCAGCTGGGGCTCTAGGGGGTATCCCC
[124 nt withheld, positions 5449-5572]
C
[91 nt withheld, positions 5574-5664]
A
[49 nt withheld, positions 5666-5714]
CCTTTGACGTTGGAGTCCACGTTCTTT
[37 nt withheld, positions 5742-5778]
ACCCTATCTCGGTCTATTCTTTTGATTTATAAGGGATTTTGCCGATTTCGGCCTATTGGTTAAAAAATGA
GCTGATTTAACAAAAATTTAACGCGAATTAATTCTGTGGAATGTGTGTCAGTTAGGGTGTGGAAAGTCCC
CAGGCTCCCCAGCAGGCAGAAGTATGCAAAGCATGCATCTCAATTAGTCAGCAACCAGGTGTGGAAAGTC
CCCAGGCTCCCCAGCAGGCAGAAGTATGCAAAGCATGCATCTCAATTAGTCAGCAACCATAGTCCCGCCC
CTAACTCCGCCCATCCCGCCCCTAACTCCGCCCAGTTCCGCCCATTCTCCGCCCCATGGCTGACTAATTT
TTTTTATTTATGCAGAGGCCGAGGCCGCCTCTGCCTCTGAGCTATTCCAGAAGTAGTGAGGAGGCTTTTT
TGGAGGCCTAGGCTTTTGCAAAAAGCTCCCGGGAGCTTGTATATCCATTTTCGGATCTGATCAGCACGTG
TTGACAATTAATCATCGGCATAGTATATCGGCATAGTATAATACGACAAGGTGAGGAACTAAACCATGGC
CAAGTTGACCAGTGCCGTTCCGGTGCTCACCGCGCGCGACGTCGCCGGAGCGGTCGAGTTCTGGACCGAC
CGGCTCGGGTTCTCCCGGGACTTCGTGGAGGACGACTTCGCCGGTGTGGTCCGGGACGACGTGACCCTGT
TCATCAGCGCGGTCCAGGACCAGGTGGTGCCGGACAACACCCTGGCCTGGGTGTGGGTGCGCGGCCTGGA
CGAGCTGTACGCCGAGTGGTCGGAGGTCGTGTCCACGAACTTCCGGGACGCCTCCGGGCCGGCCATGACC
GAGATCGGCGAGCAGCCGTGGGGGCGGGAGTTCGCCCTGCGCGACCCGGCCGGCAACTGCGTGCACTTCG
TGGCCGAGGAGCAGGACTGACACGTGCTACGAGATTTCGATTCCACCGCCGCCTTCTATGAAAGGTTGGG
CTTCGGAATCGTTTTCCGGGACGCCGGCTGGATGATCCTCCAGCGCGGGGATCTCATGCTGGAGTTCTTC
GCCCACCCCAACTTGTTTATTGCAGCTTATAATGGTTACAAATAAAGCAATAGCATCACAAATTTCACAA
ATAAAGCATTTTTTTCACTGCATTCTAGTTGTGGTTTGTCCAAACTCATCAATGTATCTTATCATGTCTG
TATACCGTCGACCTCTAGCTAGAGCTTGGCGTAATCATGGTCATAGCTGTTTCCTGTGTGAAATTGTTAT
CCGCTCACAATTCCACACAACATACGAGCCGGAAGCATAAAGTGTAAAGCCTGGGGTGCCTAATGAGTGA
GCTAACTCACATTAATTGCGTTGCGCTCACTGCCCGCTTTCCAGTCGGGAAACCTGTCGTGCCAGCTGCA
TTAATGAATCGGCCAACGCGCGGGGAGAGGCGGTTTGCGTATTGGGCGCTCTTCCGCTTCCTCGCTCACT
GACTCGCTGCGCTCGGTCGTTCGGCTGCGGCGAGCGGTATCAGCTCACTCAAAGGCGGTAATACGGTTAT
CCACAGAATCAGGGGATAACGCAGGAAAGAACATGTGAGCAAAAGGCCAGCAAAAGGCCAGGAACCGTAA
AAAGGCCGCGTTGCTGGCGTTTTTCCATAGGCTCCGCCCCCCTGACGAGCATCACAAAAATCGACGCTCA
AGTCAGAGGTGGCGAAACCCGACAGGACTATAAAGATACCAGGCGTTTCCCCCTGGAAGCTCCCTCGTGC
GCTCTCCTGTTCCGACCCTGCCGCTTACCGGATACCTGTCCGCCTTTCTCCCTTCGGGAAGCGTGGCGCT
TTCTCATAGCTCACGCTGTAGGTATCTCAGTTCGGTGTAGGTCGTTCGCTCCAAGCTGGGCTGTGTGCAC
GAACCCCCCGTTCAGCCCGACCGCTGCGCCTTATCCGGTAACTATCGTCTTGAGTCCAACCCGGTAAGAC
ACGACTTATCGCCACTGGCAGCAGCCACTGGTAACAGGATTAGCAGAGCGAGGTATGTAGGCGGTGCTAC
AGAGTTCTTGAAGTGGTGGCCTAACTACGGCTACACTAGAAGAACAGTATTTGGTATCTGCGCTCTGCTG
AAGCCAGTTACCTTCGGAAAAAGAGTTGGTAGCTCTTGATCCGGCAAACAAACCACCGCTGGTAGCGGTG
GTTTTTTTGTTTGCAAGCAGCAGATTACGCGCAGAAAAAAAGGATCTCAAGAAGATCCTTTGATCTTTTC
TACGGGGTCTGACGCTCAGTGGAACGAAAACTCACGTTAAGGGATTTTGGTCATGAGATTATCAAAAAGG
ATCTTCACCTAGATCCTTTTAAATTAAAAATGAAGTTTTAAATCAATCTAAAGTATATATGAGTAAACTT
GGTCTGACAGTTACCAATGCTTAATCAGTGAGGCACCTATCTCAGCGATCTGTCTATTTCGTTCATCCAT
AGTTGCCTGACTCCCCGTCGTGTAGATAACTACGATACGGGAGGGCTTACCATCTGGCCCCAGTGCTGCA
ATGATACCGCGAGACCCACGCTCACCGGCTCCAGATTTATCAGCAATAAACCAGCCAGCCGGAAGGGCCG
AGCGCAGAAGTGGTCCTGCAACTTTATCCGCCTCCATCCAGTCTATTAATTGTTGCCGGGAAGCTAGAGT
AAGTAGTTCGCCAGTTAATAGTTTGCGCAACGTTGTTGCCATTGCTACAGGCATCGTGGTGTCACGCTCG
TCGTTTGGTATGGCTTCATTCAGCTCCGGTTCCCAACGATCAAGGCGAGTTACATGATCCCCCATGTTGT
GCAAAAAAGCGGTTAGCTCCTTCGGTCCTCCGATCGTTGTCAGAAGTAAGTTGGCCGCAGTGTTATCACT
CATGGTTATGGCAGCACTGCATAATTCTCTTACTGTCATGCCATCCGTAAGATGCTTTTCTGTGACTGGT
GAGTACTCAACCAAGTCATTCTGAGAATAGTGTATGCGGCGACCGAGTTGCTCTTGCCCGGCGTCAATAC
GGGATAATACCGCGCCACATAGCAGAACTTTAAAAGTGCTCATCATTGGAAAACGTTCTTCGGGGCGAAA
ACTCTCAAGGATCTTACCGCTGTTGAGATCCAGTTCGATGTAACCCACTCGTGCACCCAACTGATCTTCA
GCATCTTTTACTTTCACCAGCGTTTCTGGGTGAGCAAAAACAGGAAGGCAAAATGCCGCAAAAAAGGGAA
TAAGGGCGACACGGAAATGTTGAATACTCATACTCTTCCTTTTTCAATATTATTGAAGCATTTATCAGGG
TTATTGTCTCATGAGCGGATACATATTTGAATGTATTTAGAAAAATAAACAAATAGGGGTTCCGCGCACA
TTTCCCCGAAAAGTGCCACCTGAC
Features (pLannotate 1.2.2; 32 found; start..end, strand, type, name):
     31..83      -  misc_feature   bom (fragment): basis of mobility region from pBR322
    242..621     +  enhancer       CMV enhancer: human cytomegalovirus immediate early enhancer
    622..821     +  promoter       CMV promoter: human cytomegalovirus (CMV) immediate early promoter
    839..1019    +  LTR            5' LTR (truncated): truncated 5' long terminal repeat (LTR) from HIV-1
   1066..1191    +  misc_feature   HIV-1 Ψ: packaging signal of human immunodeficiency virus type 1
   1175..1538    +  CDS            HIV-1 gag (fragment): gag protein from human immunodeficiency virus 1; gag
   1684..1917    +  misc_feature   RRE: The Rev response element (RRE) of HIV-1 allows for Rev-dependent mRNA export from the nucleus to the cytoplasm.
   2294..2394    +  CDS            Rev (fragment): human immunodeficiency virus 1 (HIV-1) Rev protein; rev; enhances nuclear export of unspliced and incompletely spliced viral mRNAs
   2444..2561    +  misc_feature   cPPT/CTS: central polypurine tract and central termination sequence of HIV-1
   2612..2852    +  promoter       U6 promoter: RNA polymerase III promoter for human U6 snRNA
   2882..2957    +  misc_RNA       gRNA scaffold: guide RNA scaffold for the Streptococcus pyogenes CRISPR/Cas9 system
   2975..2993    +  CDS            small t antigen (fragment): SV40 (simian virus 40) small t antigen
   3019..3230    +  promoter       EF-1α core promoter: core promoter for human elongation factor EF-1α
   3255..4238    +  CDS            HygR: aminoglycoside phosphotransferase from E. coli; aph(4)-Ia; confers resistance to hygromycin
   4254..4842    +  misc_feature   WPRE: woodchuck hepatitis virus posttranscriptional regulatory element
   4893..4912    +  misc_feature   cPPT/CTS (fragment): central polypurine tract and central termination sequence of HIV-1
   4914..5147    +  LTR            3' LTR (ΔU3): self-inactivating 3' long terminal repeat (LTR) from HIV-1
   5179..5403    +  polyA_signal   bGH poly(A) signal: bovine growth hormone polyadenylation signal
   5407..5428    +  promoter       SV40 promoter (fragment): SV40 enhancer and early promoter
   5449..5877    +  rep_origin     f1 ori (sequence partly withheld): f1 bacteriophage origin of replication; arrow indicates direction of (+) strand synthesis
   5891..6220    +  promoter       SV40 promoter: SV40 enhancer and early promoter
   6268..6315    +  promoter       EM7 promoter: synthetic bacterial promoter&nbsp
   6334..6708    +  CDS            BleoR: antibiotic-binding protein; Sh ble from Streptoalloteichus hindustanus; confers resistance to bleomycin, phleomycin, and Zeocin™
   6718..6843    +  CDS            ble (fragment): BLE_KLEPN - Experimental evidence at protein level: Swiss-Prot protein existence level 1. Binding protein with a strong affinity to the bleomycin family of antibiotics. Binds to CL990; an antimitotic-antibiotic compound. From Klebsiella pneumoniae.
   6838..6959    +  polyA_signal   SV40 poly(A) signal: SV40 polyadenylation signal
   7032..7048    -  protein_bind   lac operator: The lac repressor binds to the lac operator to inhibit transcription in E. coli. This inhibition can be relieved by adding lactose or isopropyl-β-D-thiogalactopyranoside (IPTG). lac repressor encoded by lacI
   7056..7086    -  promoter       lac promoter: promoter for the E. coli lac operon
   7101..7122    -  protein_bind   CAP binding site: CAP binding activates transcription in the presence of cAMP. E. coli catabolite activator protein
   7135..7227    -  CDS            lacI (fragment): lac repressor; lacI; The lac repressor binds to the lac operator to inhibit transcription in E. coli. This inhibition can be relieved by adding lactose or isopropyl-β-D-thiogalactopyranoside (IPTG).
   7410..7998    -  rep_origin     ori: high-copy-number ColE1/pMB1/pBR322/pUC origin of replication
   8169..9029    -  CDS            AmpR: β-lactamase; bla; confers resistance to ampicillin, carbenicillin, and related antibiotics
   9030..9134    -  promoter       AmpR promoter: bla
