[The description below was written by a language model from this plasmid's Addgene catalogue record and pLannotate feature annotations shown in this document.]
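Description:
lenti-hygro-sgDDX6-1 is a lentiviral guide RNA expression plasmid built on the lenti-hygro backbone, designed to deliver a single guide RNA against human DDX6 into mammalian cells. It is propagated in E. coli as a high-copy plasmid through a ColE1/pUC-type origin with ampicillin selection (AmpR under its own bla promoter). The backbone also carries an f1 origin and, outside the viral transfer region, an SV40/EM7-driven bleomycin/Zeocin resistance cassette with an SV40 polyadenylation signal.

The transfer cassette has a third-generation, self-inactivating layout. A CMV enhancer/promoter replaces the U3 region upstream of a truncated HIV-1 5' LTR to drive genomic RNA production in packaging cells. This is followed by the Ψ packaging signal with a partial gag sequence, the Rev response element for Rev-dependent nuclear export, and the cPPT/CTS, which aids nuclear import of the reverse-transcribed genome. The cassette ends in a ΔU3 3' LTR and a bGH polyadenylation signal.

Between these elements, a human U6 RNA polymerase III promoter drives the DDX6-targeting spacer fused to the Streptococcus pyogenes Cas9 guide RNA scaffold. A separate EF-1α core promoter expresses the hygromycin phosphotransferase gene, whose transcript is stabilised by a WPRE, so transduced cells can be selected with hygromycin. No Cas9 coding sequence is annotated, so the nuclease would have to be supplied separately, for instance from a Cas9-expressing cell line or a second vector. The "-1" suffix suggests it is one of several DDX6 guides. The record states only that it expresses the guide in mammalian cells; the associated publication concerns DDX6 phase separation, metabolic plasticity and chemoresistance.
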