Addgene plasmid #240004: lenti-hygro-sgDDX6-1
Purpose: Expresses human sgDDX6 in mammalian cells
Depositing lab: Rui Su. Depositing organization: Beckman Research Institute of the City of Hope. Publication: DDX6 undergoes phase separation to modulate metabolic plasticity and chemoresistance. Bi H, Li W, Ren L, Zhang H, Dong L, Chan A, Wang X, Yang L, Zhang X, Xue M, Qin H, Wu X, Hoeve-Scott JT, Zhang B, Li L, Wunderlich M, Mulloy JC, Rosen ST, Chen J, Li X, Chen CW, Su R. Nat Commun. 2025 Dec 2;17(1):260. doi: 10.1038/s41467-025-66966-4. PubMed 41330929.
Backbone
  Vector backbone: lenti-hygro
  Vector type: Lentiviral
Growth in bacteria
  Bacterial resistance: Ampicillin, 100 μg/mL
  Growth temperature: 37°C
  Growth strain: NEB Stable
  Copy number: High Copy
Gene/Insert
  Gene/Insert name: sgDDX6
  gRNA/shRNA sequence: CTGAAGAAGGACAATATACA
  Species: H. sapiens (human)
  Cloning method: Unknown
Terms and licenses: Academic/Nonprofit Terms; Industry Terms: Not Available to Industry
How to cite: lenti-hygro-sgDDX6-1 was a gift from Rui Su (Addgene plasmid # 240004 ; http://n2t.net/addgene:240004 ; RRID:Addgene_240004)
